>Addgene plasmid #103371 | LSB-hsa-miR-23a-3p | depositor full sequence | sequence record 195791 | Full Sequence
AATTGAGGGGATAACGCAGGAAAGAACATGTGAGCAAAAGGCCAGCAAAAGGCCAGGAACCGTAAAAAGG
CCGCGTTGCTGGCGTTTTTCCATAGGCTCCGCCCCCCTGACGAGCATCACAAAAATCGACGCTCAAGTCA
GAGGTGGCGAAACCCGACAGGACTATAAAGATACCAGGCGTTTCCCCCTGGAAGCTCCCTCGTGCGCTCT
CCTGTTCCGACCCTGCCGCTTACCGGATACCTGTCCGCCTTTCTCCCTTCGGGAAGCGTGGCGCTTTCTC
ATAGCTCACGCTGTAGGTATCTCAGTTCGGTGTAGGTCGTTCGCTCCAAGCTGGGCTGTGTGCACGAACC
CCCCGTTCAGCCCGACCGCTGCGCCTTATCCGGTAACTATCGTCTTGAGTCCAACCCGGTAAGACACGAC
TTATCGCCACTGGCAGCAGCCACTGGTAACAGGATTAGCAGAGCGAGGTATGTAGGCGGTGCTACAGAGT
TCTTGAAGTGGTGGCCTAACTACGGCTACACTAGAAGAACAGTATTTGGTATCTGCGCTCTGCTGAAGCC
AGTTACCTTCGGAAAAAGAGTTGGTAGCTCTTGATCCGGCAAACAAACCACCGCTGGTAGCGGTGGTTTT
TTTGTTTGCAAGCAGCAGATTACGCGCAGAAAAAAAGGATCTCAAGAAGATCCTTTGATCTTTTCTACGG
GGTCTGACGCTCAGTGGAACGAAAACTCACGTTAAGGGATTTTGGTCATGAGATTATCAAAAAGGATCTT
CACCTAGATCCTTTTAAATTAAAAATGAAGTTTTAAATCAATCTAAAGTATATATGAGTAAACTTGGTCT
GACAGTTACCAATGCTTAATCAGTGAGGCACCTATCTCAGCGATCTGTCTATTTCGTTCATCCATAGTTG
CCTGACTCCCCGTCGTGTAGATAACTACGATACGGGAGGGCTTACCATCTGGCCCCAGTGCTGCAATGAT
ACCGCGAGAACCACGCTCACCGGCTCCAGATTTATCAGCAATAAACCAGCCAGCCGGAAGGGCCGAGCGC
AGAAGTGGTCCTGCAACTTTATCCGCCTCCATCCAGTCTATTAATTGTTGCCGGGAAGCTAGAGTAAGTA
GTTCGCCAGTTAATAGTTTGCGCAACGTTGTTGCCATTGCTACAGGCATCGTGGTGTCACGCTCGTCGTT
TGGTATGGCTTCATTCAGCTCCGGTTCCCAACGATCAAGGCGAGTTACATGATCCCCCATGTTGTGCAAA
AAAGCGGTTAGCTCCTTCGGTCCTCCGATCGTTGTCAGAAGTAAGTTGGCCGCAGTGTTATCACTCATGG
TTATGGCAGCACTGCATAATTCTCTTACTGTCATGCCATCCGTAAGATGCTTTTCTGTGACTGGTGAGTA
CTCAACCAAGTCATTCTGAGAATAGTGTATGCGGCGACCGAGTTGCTCTTGCCCGGCGTCAATACGGGAT
AATACCGCGCCACATAGCAGAACTTTAAAAGTGCTCATCATTGGAAAACGTTCTTCGGGGCGAAAACTCT
CAAGGATCTTACCGCTGTTGAGATCCAGTTCGATGTAACCCACTCGTGCACCCAACTGATCTTCAGCATC
TTTTACTTTCACCAGCGTTTCTGGGTGAGCAAAAACAGGAAGGCAAAATGCCGCAAAAAAGGGAATAAGG
GCGACACGGAAATGTTGAATACTCATACTCTTCCTTTTTCAATATTATTGAAGCATTTATCAGGGTTATT
GTCTCATGAGCGGATACATATTTGAATGTAGCTCCGAATTTCTCGAGGGCTTGTCGACGACGGCGGTCTC
CGTCGTCAGGATCATGAATTCGACCCGCCTGCCACCATGACCGAGTACAAGCCCACGGTGCGCCTCGCCA
CCCGCGACGACGTCCCCCGGGCCGTACGCACCCTCGCCGCCGCGTTCGCCGACTACCCCGCCACGCGCCA
CACCGTCGACCCGGACCGCCACATCGAGCGGGTCACCGAGCTGCAAGAACTCTTCCTCACGCGCGTCGGG
CTCGACATCGGCAAGGTGTGGGTCGCGGACGACGGCGCCGCGGTGGCGGTCTGGACCACGCCGGAGAGCG
TCGAAGCGGGGGCGGTGTTCGCCGAGATCGGCCCGCGCATGGCCGAGTTGAGCGGTTCCCGGCTGGCCGC
GCAGCAACAGATGGAAGGCCTCCTGGCGCCGCACCGGCCCAAGGAGCCCGCGTGGTTCCTGGCCACCGTC
GGCGTCTCGCCCGACCACCAGGGCAAGGGTCTGGGCAGCGCCGTCGTGCTCCCCGGAGTGGAGGCGGCCG
AGCGCGCCGGGGTGCCCGCCTTCCTGGAGACATCCGCGCCCCGCAACCTCCCCTTCTACGAGCGGCTCGG
CTTCACCGTCACCGCCGACGTCGAGGTGCCCGAAGGACCGCGCACCTGGTGCATGACCCGCAAGCCCGGT
GCCTGATACGCGTGAATTCACTCCTCAGGTGCAGGCTGCCTATCAGAAGGTGGTGGCTGGTGTGGCCAAT
GCCCTGGCTCACAAATACCACTGAGATCTTTTTCCCTCTGCCAAAAATTATGGGGACATCATGAAGCCCC
TTGAGCATCTGACTTCTGGCTAATAAAGGAAATTTATTTTCATTGCAATAGTGTGTTGGAATTTTTTGTG
TCTCTCACTCGGAAGGACATATGGGAGGGCAAATCATTTAAAACATCAGAATGAGTATTTGGTTTAGAGT
TTGGCAACATATGCCCATATGCTGGCTGCCATGAACAAAGGTTGGCTATAAAGAGGTCATCAGTATATGA
AACAGCCCCCTGCTGTCCATTCCTTATTCCATAGAAAAGCCTTGACTTGAGGTTAGATTTTTTTTATATT
TTGTTTTGTGTTATTTTTTTCTTTAACATCCCTAAAATTTTCCTTACATGTTTTACTAGCCAGATTTTTC
CTCCTCTCCTGACTACTCCCAGTCATAGCTGTCCCTCTTCTCTTATGGAGATCCCTCGACCTGCAGCCCA
AGCTTGAATTCTCTAGAATTACCCTGTTATCCCTATGCTTGGTTTACCGAGCTCTTATTGGTTTTCAAAC
TTCATTGACTGTGCCCAACGCGCCTGGGAGCTCACGGGGACAGCCCCCCCCCAAAGCCCCCAGGGATGTA
ATTACGTCCCTCCCCCGCTAGGGGGCAGCAGCGAGCCGCCCGGGGCTCCGCTCCGGTCCGGCGCTCCCCC
CGCATCCCCGAGCCGGCAGCGTGCGGGGACAGCCCGGGCACGGGGAAGGTGGCACGGGATCGCTTTCCTC
TGAACGCTTCTCGCTGCTCTTTGAGCCTGCAGACACCTGGGGGGATACGGGGAAAAAGCTAGGCTGAAAG
ACCGGTTCTTAGAATGACACGCGCCTGGGAGCTCACGGGGACAGCCCCCCCCCAAAGCCCCCAGGGATGT
AATTACGTCCCTCCCCCGCTAGGGGGCAGCAGCGAGCCGCCCGGGGCTCCGCTCCGGTCCGGCGCTCCCC
CCGCATCCCCGAGCCGGCAGCGTGCGGGGACAGCCCGGGCACGGGGAAGGTGGCACGGGATCGCTTTCCT
CTGAACGCTTCTCGCTGCTCTTTGAGCCTGCAGACACCTGGGGGGATACGGGGAAAAAGCTAACTTCTGA
GACGACAACTTTGTATAGAAAAGTTGGCTCCGAATTCGCCCTTGACAGCAGAGATCCAGTTTGGTTAATT
AATTGGCTCCGGTGCCCGTCAGTGGGCAGAGCGCACATCGCCCACAGTCCCCGAGAAGTTGTGGGGAGGG
GTCGGCAATTGAACCGGTGCCTAGAGAAGGTGGCGCGGGGTAAACTGGGAAAGTGATGTCGTGTACTGGC
TCCGCCTTTTTCCCGAGGGTGGGGGAGAACCGTATATAAGTGCAGTAGTCGCCGTGAACGTTCTTTTTCG
CAACGGGTTTGCCGCCAGAACACAGGTAAGTGCCGTGTGTGGTTCCCGCGGGCCTGGCCTCTTTACGGGT
TATGGCCCTTGCGTGCCTTGAATTACTTCCACCTGGCTGCAGTACGTGATTCTTGATCCCGAGCTTCGGG
TTGGAAGTGGGTGGGAGAGTTCGAGGCCTTGCGCTTAAGGAGCCCCTTCGCCTCGTGCTTGAGTTGAGGC
CTGGCCTGGGCGCTGGGGCCGCCGCGTGCGAATCTGGTGGCACCTTCGCGCCTGTCTCGCTGCTTTCGAT
AAGTCTCTAGCCATTTAAAATTTTTGATGACCTGCTGCGACGCTTTTTTTCTGGCAAGATAGTCTTGTAA
ATGCGGGCCAAGATCTGCACACTGGTATTTCGGTTTTTGGGGCCGCGGGCGGCGACGGGGCCCGTGCGTC
CCAGCGCACATGTTCGGCGAGGCGGGGCCTGCGAGCGCGGCCACCGAGAATCGGACGGGGGTAGTCTCAA
GCTGGCCGGCCTGCTCTGGTGCCTGGCCTCGCGCCGCCGTGTATCGCCCCGCCCTGGGCGGCAAGGCTGG
CCCGGTCGGCACCAGTTGCGTGAGCGGAAAGATGGCCGCTTCCCGGCCCTGCTGCAGGGAGCTCAAAATG
GAGGACGCGGCGCTCGGGAGAGCGGGCGGGTGAGTCACCCACACAAAGGAAAAGGGCCTTTCCGTCCTCA
GCCGTCGCTTCATGTGACTCCACGGAGTACCGGGCGCCGTCCAGGCACCTCGATTAGTTCTCGAGCTTTT
GGAGTACGTCGTCTTTAGGTTGGGGGGAGGGGTTTTATGCGATGGAGTTTCCCCACACTGAGTGGGTGGA
GACTGAAGTTAGGCCAGCTTGGCACTTGATGTAATTCTCCTTGGAATTTGCCCTTTTTGAGTTTGGATCT
TGGTTCATTCTCAAGCCTCAGACAGTGGTTCAAAGTTTTTTTCTTCCATTTCAGGTGTCGTGAGAAGGGC
GAATTCGACCCAAGTTTGTACAAAAAAGCAGGCTGGATCCAGGTGCCACCATGGTGAGCGAGCTGATTAA
GGAGAACATGCACATGAAGCTGTACATGGAGGGCACCGTGAACAACCACCACTTCAAGTGCACATCCGAG
GGCGAAGGCAAGCCCTACGAGGGCACCCAGACCATGAGAATCAAGGCGGTCGAGGGCGGCCCTCTCCCCT
TCGCCTTCGACATCCTGGCTACCAGCTTCATGTACGGCAGCAAAACCTTCATCAACCACACCCAGGGCAT
CCCCGACTTCTTTAAGCAGTCCTTCCCCGAGGGCTTCACATGGGAGAGAGTCACCACATACGAAGATGGG
GGCGTGCTGACCGCTACCCAGGACACCAGCCTCCAGGACGGCTGCCTCATCTACAACGTCAAGATCAGAG
GGGTGAACTTCCCATCCAACGGCCCTGTGATGCAGAAGAAAACACTCGGCTGGGAGGCCTCCACCGAGAC
ACTGTACCCCGCTGACGGCGGCCTGGAAGGCAGAGCCGACATGGCCCTGAAGCTCGTGGGCGGGGGCCAC
CTGATCTGCAACCTTAAGACCACATACAGATCCAAGAAACCCGCTAAGAACCTCAAGATGCCCGGCGTCT
ACTATGTGGACAGGAGACTGGAAAGAATCAAGGAGGCCGACAAAGAGACATACGTCGAGCAGCACGAGGT
GGCTGTGGCCAGATACTGCGACCTCCCTAGCAAACTGGGGCACAAACTTAATTGAGAATTCTACCACCCA
GCTTTCTTGTACAAAGTGGTACGTCTCAAGACCAGAGGTCTCTGCTTGAGAGGTTGGAAATCCCTGGCAA
TGTGATGGAAATCCCTGGCAATGTGATGGAAATCCCTGGCAATGTGATGGAAATCCCTGGCAATGTGATC
AACCAGAAGAGACCTGTGCTTCACTCCTCAGGTGCAGGCTGCCTATCAGAAGGTGGTGGCTGGTGTGGCC
AATGCCCTGGCTCACAAATACCACTGAGATCTTTTTCCCTCTGCCAAAAATTATGGGGACATCATGAAGC
CCCTTGAGCATCTGACTTCTGGCTAATAAAGGAAATTTATTTTCATTGCAATAGTGTGTTGGAATTTTTT
GTGTCTCTCACTCGGAAGGACATATGGGAGGGCAAATCATTTAAAACATCAGAATGAGTATTTGGTTTAG
AGTTTGGCAACATATGCCCATATGCTGGCTGCCATGAACAAAGGTTGGCTATAAAGAGGTCATCAGTATA
TGAAACAGCCCCCTGCTGTCCATTCCTTATTCCATAGAAAAGCCTTGACTTGAGGTTAGATTTTTTTTAT
ATTTTGTTTTGTGTTATTTTTTTCTTTAACATCCCTAAAATTTTCCTTACATGTTTTACTAGCCAGATTT
TTCCTCCTCTCCTGACTACTCCCAGTCATAGCTGTCCCTCTTCTCTTATGGAGATCCCGAGCGGTGCGTT
TTTATGCTTGTAGTATTGTATAATGTTTTTAAGATCCAAGCTTCTGACCTCTTCTCTTCCTCCCACAGGG
CCTCGAGACAATTGCATCGATGGTACCAGTGAAAGTCTGCAATGAATTCGAGTTGGCGCGCCTGTCATTC
TAAATCTCTCTTTCAGCCTAAAGCTTTTTCCCCGTATCCCCCCAGGTGTCTGCAGGCTCAAAGAGCAGCG
AGAAGCGTTCAGAGGAAAGCGATCCCGTGCCACCTTCCCCGTGCCCGGGCTGTCCCCGCACGCTGCCGGC
TCGGGGATGCGGGGGGAGCGCCGGACCGGAGCGGAGCCCCGGGCGGCTCGCTGCTGCCCCCTAGCGGGGG
AGGGACGTAATTACATCCCTGGGGGCTTTGGGAGGGGGCTGTCCCCGTGAGCTCCCAGGCGCGCCTGTCA
TTCTAAATCTCTCTTTCAGCCTAAAGCTTTTTCCCCGTATCCCCCCAGGTGTCTGCAGGCTCAAAGAGCA
GCGAGAAGCGTTCAGAGGAAAGCGATCCCGTGCCACCTTCCCCGTGCCCGGGCTGTCCCCGCACGCTGCC
GGCTCGGGGATGCGGGGGGAGCGCCGGACCGGAGCGGAGCCCCGGGCGGCTCGCTGCTGCCCCCTAGCGG
GGGAGGGACGTAATTACATCCCTGGGGGCTTTGGGGGGGGGCTGTCCCCGTGAGCTCCCAGGCGCGCCAA
CTCGGTACCGTATCGATGTCGACGTTAACGCTAGTGATATCAACTTTGTATAGAAAAGTTGGCTCCGAAT
TCGCCCTTGACAGCAGAGATCCAGTTTGGTTAATTAATTGGCTCCGGTGCCCGTCAGTGGGCAGAGCGCA
CATCGCCCACAGTCCCCGAGAAGTTGTGGGGAGGGGTCGGCAATTGAACCGGTGCCTAGAGAAGGTGGCG
CGGGGTAAACTGGGAAAGTGATGTCGTGTACTGGCTCCGCCTTTTTCCCGAGGGTGGGGGAGAACCGTAT
ATAAGTGCAGTAGTCGCCGTGAACGTTCTTTTTCGCAACGGGTTTGCCGCCAGAACACAGGTAAGTGCCG
TGTGTGGTTCCCGCGGGCCTGGCCTCTTTACGGGTTATGGCCCTTGCGTGCCTTGAATTACTTCCACCTG
GCTGCAGTACGTGATTCTTGATCCCGAGCTTCGGGTTGGAAGTGGGTGGGAGAGTTCGAGGCCTTGCGCT
TAAGGAGCCCCTTCGCCTCGTGCTTGAGTTGAGGCCTGGCCTGGGCGCTGGGGCCGCCGCGTGCGAATCT
GGTGGCACCTTCGCGCCTGTCTCGCTGCTTTCGATAAGTCTCTAGCCATTTAAAATTTTTGATGACCTGC
TGCGACGCTTTTTTTCTGGCAAGATAGTCTTGTAAATGCGGGCCAAGATCTGCACACTGGTATTTCGGTT
TTTGGGGCCGCGGGCGGCGACGGGGCCCGTGCGTCCCAGCGCACATGTTCGGCGAGGCGGGGCCTGCGAG
CGCGGCCACCGAGAATCGGACGGGGGTAGTCTCAAGCTGGCCGGCCTGCTCTGGTGCCTGGCCTCGCGCC
GCCGTGTATCGCCCCGCCCTGGGCGGCAAGGCTGGCCCGGTCGGCACCAGTTGCGTGAGCGGAAAGATGG
CCGCTTCCCGGCCCTGCTGCAGGGAGCTCAAAATGGAGGACGCGGCGCTCGGGAGAGCGGGCGGGTGAGT
CACCCACACAAAGGAAAAGGGCCTTTCCGTCCTCAGCCGTCGCTTCATGTGACTCCACGGAGTACCGGGC
GCCGTCCAGGCACCTCGATTAGTTCTCGAGCTTTTGGAGTACGTCGTCTTTAGGTTGGGGGGAGGGGTTT
TATGCGATGGAGTTTCCCCACACTGAGTGGGTGGAGACTGAAGTTAGGCCAGCTTGGCACTTGATGTAAT
TCTCCTTGGAATTTGCCCTTTTTGAGTTTGGATCTTGGTTCATTCTCAAGCCTCAGACAGTGGTTCAAAG
TTTTTTTCTTCCATTTCAGGTGTCGTGAGAAGGGCGAATTCGACCCAAGTTTGTACAAAAAAGCAGGCTC
GCCACCATGGTGAGCAAGGGCGAGGAGCTGTTCACCGGGGTGGTGCCCATCCTGGTCGAGCTGGACGGCG
ACGTAAACGGCCACAAGTTCAGCGTGAGGGGCGAGGGCGAGGGCGATGCCACCAACGGCAAGCTGACCCT
GAAGTTCATCTGCACCACCGGCAAGCTGCCCGTGCCCTGGCCCACCCTCGTGACCACCCTGAGCCACGGC
GTGCAGTGCTTCGCCCGCTACCCCGACCACATGAAGCAGCACGACTTCTTCAAGTCCGCCATGCCCGAAG
GCTACGTCCAGGAGCGCACCATCTTCTTCAAGGACGACGGCACCTACAAGACCCGCGCCGAGGTGAAGTT
CGAGGGCGACACCCTAGTGAACCGCATCGAGCTGAAGGGCGTCGACTTCAAGGAGGACGGCAACATCCTG
GGGCACAAGCTGGAGTACAACTTCAACAGCCACAACATCTATATCATGGCCGTCAAGCAGAAGAACGGCA
TCAAGGTGAACTTCAAGATCCGCCACAACGTGGAGGACGGCAGCGTGCAGCTCGCCGACCACTACCAGCA
GAACACCCCCATCGGCGACGGCCCCGTGCTGCTGCCCGACAGCCACTACCTGAGCACCCAGTCCGTGCTG
AGCAAAGACCCCAACGAGAAGCGCGATCACATGGTCCTGCTGGAGTTCCGCACCGCCGCCGGGATCACTC
TCGGCATGGACGAGCTGTACAAGTAATACCACCCAGCTTTCTTGTACAAAGTGGTACGCGTGAATTCACT
CCTCAGGTGCAGGCTGCCTATCAGAAGGTGGTGGCTGGTGTGGCCAATGCCCTGGCTCACAAATACCACT
GAGATCTTTTTCCCTCTGCCAAAAATTATGGGGACATCATGAAGCCCCTTGAGCATCTGACTTCTGGCTA
ATAAAGGAAATTTATTTTCATTGCAATAGTGTGTTGGAATTTTTTGTGTCTCTCACTCGGAAGGACATAT
GGGAGGGCAAATCATTTAAAACATCAGAATGAGTATTTGGTTTAGAGTTTGGCAACATATGCCCATATGC
TGGCTGCCATGAACAAAGGTTGGCTATAAAGAGGTCATCAGTATATGAAACAGCCCCCTGCTGTCCATTC
CTTATTCCATAGAAAAGCCTTGACTTGAGGTTAGATTTTTTTTATATTTTGTTTTGTGTTATTTTTTTCT
TTAACATCCCTAAAATTTTCCTTACATGTTTTACTAGCCAGATTTTTCCTCCTCTCCTGACTACTCCCAG
TCATAGCTGTCCCTCTTCTCTTATGGAGATCCCTCGACCTGCAGCCCAAGCTTGGCGTAATCATGGTCAT
AGCTGTTTCCTGTGTGAAATTGTTATCCGCTCACAATTCCACACAACATACGAGCCGGAAGCATAAAGTG
TAAAGCCTGGGGTGCCTAATGAGTGAGCTAACTCACATTAATTGCGTTGCGCTCACTGCCCGCTTTCCAG
TCGGGAAACCTGTCGTGCCAGCGGATCGACAGTACTAAGCTTGGTCTAATACCCAATCTCTCGTCTTATC
CAGATGTTTTATACGCCTCTGGCCCGTGTCTCAAAATCTCTGATGTTACATTGCACAAGATAAAATAATA
TCATCATGAACAATAAAACTGTCTGCTTACATAAACAGTAATACAAGGGGTGTTATGAGCCATATTCAAC
GGGAAACGTCGAGGCCGCGATTAAATTCCAACATGGATGCTGATTTATATGGGTATAAATGGGCTCGCGA
TAATGTCGGGCAATCAGGTGCGACAATCTATCGCTTGTATGGGAAGCCCGATGCGCCAGAGTTGTTTCTG
AAACATGGCAAAGGTAGCGTTGCCAATGATGTTACAGATGAGATGGTCAGACTAAACTGGCTGACGGAAT
TTATGCCTCTTCCGACCATCAAGCATTTTATCCGTACTCCTGATGATGCATGGTTACTCACCACTGCGAT
CCCCGGAAAAACAGCATTCCAGGTATTAGAAGAATATCCTGATTCAGGTGAAAATATTGTTGATGCGCTG
GCAGTGTTCCTGCGCCGGTTGCATTCGATTCCTGTTTGTAATTGTCCTTTTAACAGCGATCGCGTATTTC
GTCTCGCTCAGGCGCAATCACGAATGAATAACGGTTTGGTTGATGCGAGTGATTTTGATGACGAGCGTAA
TGGCTGGCCTGTTGAACAAGTCTGGAAAGAAATGCATAAACTTTTGCCATTCTCACCGGATTCAGTCGTC
ACTCATGGTGATTTCTCACTTGATAACCTTATTTTTGACGAGGGGAAATTAATAGGTTGTATTGATGTTG
GACGAGTCGGAATCGCAGACCGATACCAGGATCTTGCCATCCTATGGAACTGCCTCGGTGAGTTTTCTCC
TTCATTACAGAAACGGCTTTTTCAAAAATATGGTATTGATAATCCTGATATGAATAAATTGCAGTTTCAT
TTGATGCTCGATGAGTTTTTCTAATCAGAATTGGTTAATTGGTTGTAACACTGGCAGAGCATTACGCTGA
CTTGACGGGACGGCGCAAGCTCATGACCAAAATCCCTTAACGTGAGTTACGCGTCGTTCCACTGAGCGTC
AGAGGTATCACTAGTATTACAGAGGTAAGTTATAACAGTCGCCTAACCC
Features (pLannotate 1.2.2; 28 found; start..end, strand, type, name):
     87..675     -  rep_origin     ori: high-copy-number ColE1/pMB1/pBR322/pUC origin of replication
    846..1706    -  CDS            AmpR: β-lactamase; bla; confers resistance to ampicillin, carbenicillin, and related antibiotics
   1707..1778    -  promoter       AmpR promoter: bla
   1857..2456    +  CDS            PuroR: puromycin N-acetyltransferase; pac from Streptomyces alboniger; confers resistance to puromycin
   2461..2541    +  CDS            HBB (fragment): HBB_PONPY - Experimental evidence at transcript level: Swiss-Prot protein existence level 2. Involved in oxygen transport from the lung to the various peripheral tissues. From Pongo pygmaeus (Bornean orangutan).
   2612..2667    +  polyA_signal   β-globin poly(A) signal: rabbit β-globin polyadenylation signal (Gil and Proudfoot, 1987)
   3646..3666    +  protein_bind   attB4: mutant version of attB; core recombination site for the Gateway® BP reaction BP Clonase™
   3734..3945    +  promoter       EF-1α core promoter: core promoter for human elongation factor EF-1α
   3946..4884    +  intron         EF-1α intron A: intron upstream of the start codon of human EF-1α
   4911..4931    +  protein_bind   attB1: mutant version of attB; core recombination site for the Gateway® BP reaction BP Clonase™
   4951..5646    +  CDS            mKate2: mKate2 is a basic (constitutively fluorescent) red fluorescent protein published in 2009, derived from Entacmaea quadricolor. It is reported to be a rapidly-maturing monomer with moderate acid sensitivity.
   5666..5690    -  protein_bind   attB2: mutant version of attB; recombination site for the Gateway® BP reaction BP Clonase™
   5830..5904    +  CDS            HBB (fragment): HBB_PONPY - Experimental evidence at transcript level: Swiss-Prot protein existence level 2. Involved in oxygen transport from the lung to the various peripheral tissues. From Pongo pygmaeus (Bornean orangutan).
   5975..6030    +  polyA_signal   β-globin poly(A) signal: rabbit β-globin polyadenylation signal (Gil and Proudfoot, 1987)
   6414..6439    +  misc_feature   SA: splice acceptor site
   7111..7131    +  protein_bind   attB4: mutant version of attB; core recombination site for the Gateway® BP reaction BP Clonase™
   7199..7410    +  promoter       EF-1α core promoter: core promoter for human elongation factor EF-1α
   7411..8349    +  intron         EF-1α intron A: intron upstream of the start codon of human EF-1α
   8376..8396    +  protein_bind   attB1: mutant version of attB; core recombination site for the Gateway® BP reaction BP Clonase™
   8407..9123    +  CDS            EBFP2: EBFP2 is a basic (constitutively fluorescent) blue fluorescent protein published in 2007, derived from Aequorea victoria. It is reported to be a rapidly-maturing monomer with moderate acid sensitivity.
   9131..9155    -  protein_bind   attB2: mutant version of attB; recombination site for the Gateway® BP reaction BP Clonase™
   9159..9239    +  CDS            HBB (fragment): HBB_PONPY - Experimental evidence at transcript level: Swiss-Prot protein existence level 2. Involved in oxygen transport from the lung to the various peripheral tissues. From Pongo pygmaeus (Bornean orangutan).
   9310..9365    +  polyA_signal   β-globin poly(A) signal: rabbit β-globin polyadenylation signal (Gil and Proudfoot, 1987)
   9748..9770    -  protein_bind   lac operator (fragment): The lac repressor binds to the lac operator to inhibit transcription in E. coli. This inhibition can be relieved by adding lactose or isopropyl-β-D-thiogalactopyranoside (IPTG). lac repressor encoded by lacI
   9774..9804    -  promoter       lac promoter: promoter for the E. coli lac operon
   9819..9840    -  protein_bind   CAP binding site: CAP binding activates transcription in the presence of cAMP. E. coli catabolite activator protein
   9853..9892    -  CDS            lacI (fragment): lac repressor; lacI; The lac repressor binds to the lac operator to inhibit transcription in E. coli. This inhibition can be relieved by adding lactose or isopropyl-β-D-thiogalactopyranoside (IPTG).
  10065..10874   +  CDS            KanR: aminoglycoside phosphotransferase; aph(3')-Ia; confers resistance to kanamycin in bacteria or G418 (Geneticin®) in eukaryotes
