[The description below was written by a language model from this plasmid's Addgene catalogue record and pLannotate feature annotations shown in this document.]
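Description:
LSB-hsa-miR-23a-3p is an 11 kb mammalian expression plasmid built on the Low Sensor Backbone (LSB), designed as a two-colour fluorescent sensor of microRNA activity for synthetic biology work. It replicates in E. coli from a high-copy ColE1/pUC-type origin. It carries both a β-lactamase gene and an aph(3')-Ia kanamycin resistance gene, so it is maintained under dual ampicillin and kanamycin selection. A puromycin N-acetyltransferase coding sequence followed by a rabbit β-globin polyadenylation signal is also present and, according to the depositor, supports puromycin selection. The feature table does not annotate a mammalian promoter immediately upstream of it, so what drives its expression is not stated.

The payload consists of two parallel transcription units, each using the human EF-1α core promoter with its intron A and terminating in a β-globin 3' region and poly(A) signal. Gateway attB4, attB1 and attB2 scars flank the promoters and coding sequences, reflecting modular assembly, although the record lists Gibson cloning for the insert. The first unit expresses the red fluorescent protein mKate2, whose 3' UTR contains a target site for human miR-23a-3p. The site itself is not annotated, but presumably lies in the gap between attB2 and the β-globin sequence. The second unit expresses the blue protein EBFP2 with no miRNA target and serves as an internal reference for plasmid dose and expression. In cells containing active miR-23a-3p, mKate2 is repressed relative to EBFP2, so the red-to-blue ratio reports miRNA activity.

The depositor warns that the repeated poly(A) elements make the plasmid inherently unstable. They also note that the physical plasmid differs slightly from the deposited sequence, including short insertions flanking the puromycin coding region that do not impair selection.
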