Addgene plasmid #103371: LSB-hsa-miR-23a-3p
Purpose: Used to sense miRNA activity using fluorescence based tools. hsa-miR-23a-3p target in 3' UTR of of mKate. miRNA activity can be measured by the repression of mKate2 relative to EBFP2 fluorescent proteins . Plasmid is inherently unstable; please see Depositor Comments
Depositing lab: Ron Weiss. Depositing organization: Massachusetts Institute of Technology. Publication: A mixed antagonistic/synergistic miRNA repression model enables accurate predictions of multi-input miRNA sensor activity. Gam JJ, Babb J, Weiss R. Nat Commun. 2018 Jun 22;9(1):2430. doi: 10.1038/s41467-018-04575-0. PubMed 29934631.
Backbone
  Vector backbone: Low Sensor Backbone (LSB)
  Vector type: Mammalian Expression, Synthetic Biology
Growth in bacteria
  Bacterial resistance: Ampicillin and Kanamycin, 100 & 50 μg/mL
  Growth temperature: 30°C
  Growth strain: NEB Stable
  Copy number: High Copy
Gene/Insert
  Gene/Insert name: hsa-miR-23a-3p target
  Species: H. sapiens (human)
  Entrez Gene: MIR23A (a.k.a. MIRN23A, hsa-mir-23a, miRNA23A, mir-23a)
  Promoter: EF-1a
  Cloning method: Gibson Cloning
Terms and licenses: Academic/Nonprofit Terms; Industry Terms: Not Available to Industry
Depositor comments: Please note that this plasmid is inherently unstable due to a repeating poly A element. We recommend performing a diagnostic digest on multiple colonies upon receipt. The depositors would like to note the presence of several discrepancies between the depositor sequence and physical plasmid sequence. In particular, the sequences upstream and downstream of the puromycin coding region have 10 bp insertions which do not affect the ability to perform puromycin selection. The sequences for those regions within the physical plasmids are as follows: Upstream of Puro: GAATTCGACCGCCTGTCTCAAGGTGCCACC; Downstream of Puro: GCTTTGAGACTACGCGTGAATTCACTCCTC.
How to cite: LSB-hsa-miR-23a-3p was a gift from Ron Weiss (Addgene plasmid # 103371 ; http://n2t.net/addgene:103371 ; RRID:Addgene_103371)
