>Addgene plasmid #103371 | LSB-hsa-miR-23a-3p | depositor partial sequence | sequence record 195792 | hsa-miR-23a-3p target
GGAAATCCCTGGCAATGTGAT
