>Addgene plasmid #103371 | LSB-hsa-miR-23a-3p | addgene partial sequence | sequence record 240230 | mKate2-F 5'-ACCCGCTAAGAACCTCAAGA-3'
CAAGGAGGCCGACAAAGAGACATACGTCGAGCAGCACGAGGTGGCTGTGGCCAGATACTGCGACCTCCCT
AGCAAACTGGGGCACAAACTTAATTGAGAATTCTACCACCCAGCTTTCTTGTACAAAGTGGTACGTCTCA
AGACCAGAGGTCTCTGCTTGAGAGGTTGGAAATCCCTGGCAATGTGATGGAAATCCCTGGCAATGTGATG
GAAATCCCTGGCAATGTGATGGAAATCCCTGGCAATGTGATCAACCAGAAGAGACCTGTGCTTCACTCCT
CAGGTGCAGGCTGCCTATCAGAAGGTGGTGGCTGGTGTGGCCAATGCCCTGGCTCACAAATACCACTGAG
ATCTTTTTCCCTCTGCCAAAAATTATGGGGACATCATGAAGCCCCTTGAGCATCTGACTTCTGGCTAATA
AAGGAAATTTATTTTC
